Addgene plasmid #213303: GRM5-DuET
Purpose: The DuET construct encodes the named human GPCR engineered with a cleaved hemagglutinin signal peptide, a 5' FLAG and a 3' 1D4 epitope tag optimized for expression in mammalian cells and proteomics studies.
Depositing lab: Thomas Sakmar. Depositing organization: Rockefeller University. Publication: Multiplexed selectivity screening of anti-GPCR antibodies. Dahl L, Kotliar IB, Bendes A, Dodig-Crnkovic T, Fromm S, Elofsson A, Uhlen M, Sakmar TP, Schwenk JM. Sci Adv. 2023 May 3;9(18):eadf9297. doi: 10.1126/sciadv.adf9297. Epub 2023 May 3. PubMed 37134173.
Backbone
  Vector backbone: pcDNA 3.1 (+)
  Vector type: Mammalian Expression
Growth in bacteria
  Bacterial resistance: Ampicillin, 100 μg/mL
  Growth temperature: 37°C
  Growth strain: DH5alpha
  Copy number: High Copy
Gene/Insert
  Gene/Insert name: GRM5 (alt names: Glutamate metabotropic receptor 5; GPRC1E, mGlu5, MGLUR5, PPP1R86)
  Species: H. sapiens (human)
  Entrez Gene: GRM5 (a.k.a. GPRC1E, MGLUR5, PPP1R86, mGlu5)
  Promoter: CMV, T7
  Tag / fusion protein: FLAG (N terminal on insert); 1D4 (C terminal on insert)
  Cloning method: Gibson Cloning
Terms and licenses: Academic/Nonprofit Terms; Industry Terms: Not Available to Industry
Depositor comments: Class: C, Family: Metabotropic Glutamate. Ensembl ID: ENSG00000168959, Uniprot ID: P41594
How to cite: GRM5-DuET was a gift from Thomas Sakmar (Addgene plasmid # 213303 ; http://n2t.net/addgene:213303 ; RRID:Addgene_213303)
