[The description below was written by a language model from this plasmid's Addgene catalogue record and pLannotate feature annotations shown in this document.]
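Description:
GRM5-DuET is a mammalian expression plasmid built on the pcDNA 3.1 (+) backbone that carries the human metabotropic glutamate receptor 5 (GRM5, also called mGlu5), a class C G protein-coupled receptor that signals through the phosphatidylinositol–calcium pathway. The sequenced construct is about 9.2 kb. It is maintained in E. coli as a high-copy plasmid through a ColE1/pUC-type origin and is selected with ampicillin via the β-lactamase gene. An f1 origin is also present. For mammalian cells, the backbone supplies a neomycin phosphotransferase cassette driven by the SV40 early promoter and closed by an SV40 polyadenylation signal, which in principle permits G418 selection of stable lines.

The receptor open reading frame, inserted by Gibson cloning, sits downstream of the CMV immediate-early enhancer and promoter and is terminated by the bovine growth hormone polyadenylation signal. A T7 promoter lies between the CMV promoter and the insert and can support in vitro transcription. In the "DuET" design, the receptor is preceded by a cleavable hemagglutinin signal peptide, followed by an N-terminal FLAG epitope, and ends in a C-terminal 1D4 epitope. The feature table shows a short FLAG match just upstream of the GRM5 coding sequence, but it does not annotate the signal peptide or the 1D4 tag, which are known only from the catalogue description. Several small annotations (a truncated HIV-1 LTR fragment, ble, lacI and bom fragments) are short partial matches and probably not functional elements. Having tags at both ends allows capture and detection of the full-length receptor by two independent epitopes. The construct is intended for expression in mammalian cells and proteomics studies, and the associated work concerns multiplexed selectivity screening of anti-GPCR antibodies.
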