Features (pLannotate 1.2.2; 21 found; start..end, strand, type, name):
     96..475     +  enhancer       CMV enhancer: human cytomegalovirus immediate early enhancer
    476..679     +  promoter       CMV promoter: human cytomegalovirus (CMV) immediate early promoter
    675..708     +  LTR            5' LTR (truncated) (fragment): truncated 5' long terminal repeat (LTR) from HIV-1
    724..742     +  promoter       T7 promoter: promoter for bacteriophage T7 RNA polymerase
    816..836     +  CDS            3xFLAG (fragment): three tandem FLAG® epitope tags
    849..4424    +  CDS            GRM5: GRM5_HUMAN - Also known as GPRC1E, MGLUR5. Experimental evidence at protein level: Swiss-Prot protein existence level 1. G-protein coupled receptor for glutamate. Ligand binding causes a conformation change that triggers signaling via guanine nucleotide-binding proteins (G proteins) and modulates the activity of down-stream effectors. Signaling activates a phosphatidylinositol- calcium second messenger system and generates a calcium-activated chloride current. Plays an important role in the regulation of synaptic plasticity and the modulation of the neural network activity. From Homo sapiens (
   4629..4853    +  polyA_signal   bGH poly(A) signal: bovine growth hormone polyadenylation signal
   4857..4878    +  promoter       SV40 promoter (fragment): SV40 enhancer and early promoter
   4899..5327    +  rep_origin     f1 ori (sequence partly withheld): f1 bacteriophage origin of replication; arrow indicates direction of (+) strand synthesis
   5341..5670    +  promoter       SV40 promoter: SV40 enhancer and early promoter
   5737..6528    +  CDS            neo: KKA2_KLEPN - Also known as kan, nptII. Experimental evidence at protein level: Swiss-Prot protein existence level 1. Resistance to kanamycin, neomycin, paromomycin, ribostamycin, butirosin and gentamicin B. From Klebsiella pneumoniae.
   6552..6710    +  CDS            ble (fragment): BLE_KLEPN - Experimental evidence at protein level: Swiss-Prot protein existence level 1. Binding protein with a strong affinity to the bleomycin family of antibiotics. Binds to CL990; an antimitotic-antibiotic compound. From Klebsiella pneumoniae.
   6705..6826    +  polyA_signal   SV40 poly(A) signal: SV40 polyadenylation signal
   6899..6915    -  protein_bind   lac operator: The lac repressor binds to the lac operator to inhibit transcription in E. coli. This inhibition can be relieved by adding lactose or isopropyl-β-D-thiogalactopyranoside (IPTG). lac repressor encoded by lacI
   6923..6953    -  promoter       lac promoter: promoter for the E. coli lac operon
   6968..6989    -  protein_bind   CAP binding site: CAP binding activates transcription in the presence of cAMP. E. coli catabolite activator protein
   7002..7094    -  CDS            lacI (fragment): lac repressor; lacI; The lac repressor binds to the lac operator to inhibit transcription in E. coli. This inhibition can be relieved by adding lactose or isopropyl-β-D-thiogalactopyranoside (IPTG).
   7277..7865    -  rep_origin     ori: high-copy-number ColE1/pMB1/pBR322/pUC origin of replication
   8036..8896    -  CDS            AmpR: β-lactamase; bla; confers resistance to ampicillin, carbenicillin, and related antibiotics
   8897..9001    -  promoter       AmpR promoter: bla
   9060..9112    -  misc_feature   bom (fragment): basis of mobility region from pBR322
>Addgene plasmid #213303 | GRM5-DuET | addgene full sequence | sequence record 431813 | Addgene NGS Result
AACAAGGCAAGGCTTGACCGACAATTGCATGAAGAATCTGCTTAGGGTTAGGCGTTTTGCGCTGCTTCGC
GATGTACGGGCCAGATATACGCGTTGACATTGATTATTGACTAGTTATTAATAGTAATCAATTACGGGGT
CATTAGTTCATAGCCCATATATGGAGTTCCGCGTTACATAACTTACGGTAAATGGCCCGCCTGGCTGACC
GCCCAACGACCCCCGCCCATTGACGTCAATAATGACGTATGTTCCCATAGTAACGCCAATAGGGACTTTC
CATTGACGTCAATGGGTGGAGTATTTACGGTAAACTGCCCACTTGGCAGTACATCAAGTGTATCATATGC
CAAGTACGCCCCCTATTGACGTCAATGACGGTAAATGGCCCGCCTGGCATTATGCCCAGTACATGACCTT
ATGGGACTTTCCTACTTGGCAGTACATCTACGTATTAGTCATCGCTATTACCATGGTGATGCGGTTTTGG
CAGTACATCAATGGGCGTGGATAGCGGTTTGACTCACGGGGATTTCCAAGTCTCCACCCCATTGACGTCA
ATGGGAGTTTGTTTTGGCACCAAAATCAACGGGACTTTCCAAAATGTCGTAACAACTCCGCCCCATTGAC
GCAAATGGGCGGTAGGCGTGTACGGTGGGAGGTCTATATAAGCAGAGCTCTCTGGCTAACTAGAGAACCC
ACTGCTTACTGGCTTATCGAAATTAATACGACTCACTATAGGGAGACCCAAGCTGGCTAGCGCCACCATG
AAGACGATCATCGCCCTGAGCTACATCTTCTGCCTGGTATTCGCCGACTACAAGGACGATGATGACGCCA
GCATCGATCAGTCCAGCGAGCGACGGGTGGTGGCTCATATGCCAGGAGACATCATAATCGGGGCATTGTT
CAGCGTCCATCACCAGCCAACTGTCGACAAGGTCCATGAGCGAAAATGCGGCGCGGTACGCGAGCAGTAC
GGCATTCAAAGGGTGGAGGCCATGTTGCACACACTGGAGAGAATTAACAGCGATCCTACCTTGCTGCCTA
ACATTACATTGGGATGCGAAATCCGCGATTCCTGCTGGCACAGCGCAGTGGCTCTGGAGCAAAGCATTGA
ATTTATCCGGGATAGTTTGATCAGCAGCGAAGAGGAGGAGGGACTGGTACGATGCGTTGATGGTAGCAGC
AGCTCCTTCAGGTCTAAGAAACCCATCGTAGGGGTTATCGGGCCTGGATCCTCCTCCGTTGCGATCCAAG
TTCAGAACCTGCTGCAACTGTTTAATATTCCCCAGATTGCTTATAGTGCAACTTCCATGGACTTGTCCGA
TAAGACCCTTTTTAAGTATTTCATGCGGGTAGTTCCAAGCGACGCTCAGCAGGCAAGGGCCATGGTGGAT
ATCGTGAAGCGCTACAACTGGACTTATGTCAGTGCTGTGCATACTGAGGGCAATTATGGGGAGTCCGGAA
TGGAAGCATTCAAGGACATGTCTGCTAAGGAGGGAATCTGCATCGCCCACAGCTACAAGATCTATAGTAA
CGCTGGGGAGCAGTCCTTTGATAAGTTGCTGAAAAAGCTCACTAGCCACCTTCCCAAGGCCCGAGTTGTC
GCCTGCTTCTGCGAGGGAATGACAGTTCGGGGCTTGCTCATGGCTATGCGGAGGCTGGGGTTGGCAGGAG
AATTCCTGCTGCTCGGATCAGATGGTTGGGCCGATAGATACGACGTCACAGATGGCTACCAAAGGGAAGC
AGTTGGAGGCATTACCATCAAGCTGCAGTCTCCTGATGTGAAGTGGTTCGACGACTACTACTTGAAGCTG
AGGCCCGAGACAAATCACAGAAACCCATGGTTCCAAGAGTTTTGGCAACACAGATTTCAATGCAGGCTGG
AAGGCTTCCCACAGGAAAATTCCAAGTACAATAAGACCTGTAACTCATCACTGACGTTGAAAACTCACCA
TGTACAGGATTCAAAGATGGGATTCGTGATTAATGCTATCTACTCTATGGCCTATGGCCTCCACAATATG
CAAATGAGCTTGTGTCCCGGCTACGCAGGCCTCTGTGACGCAATGAAACCCATAGATGGGCGAAAGTTGC
TCGAAAGTCTGATGAAGACTAACTTCACCGGAGTGTCCGGCGATACAATCCTGTTTGACGAAAACGGTGA
TTCTCCTGGACGCTACGAGATCATGAACTTCAAAGAGATGGGCAAGGATTATTTTGATTATATCAACGTT
GGGAGTTGGGATAACGGCGAATTGAAAATGGACGATGATGAGGTGTGGAGCAAAAAGTCCAACATCATCC
GGAGCGTGTGCTCCGAACCATGCGAGAAGGGGCAGATTAAGGTGATAAGGAAGGGAGAGGTGAGTTGCTG
TTGGACTTGCACCCCTTGCAAAGAGAACGAGTACGTCTTTGACGAATATACCTGCAAGGCTTGCCAGCTG
GGGTCCTGGCCTACGGATGATTTGACCGGATGCGATCTGATCCCCGTGCAGTATCTGAGATGGGGCGACC
CAGAGCCCATTGCAGCGGTGGTTTTCGCTTGTCTCGGCCTGCTTGCAACTCTGTTCGTGACTGTTGTATT
CATCATTTACCGAGATACCCCCGTGGTTAAGAGCAGTTCTAGAGAACTGTGCTACATTATCCTGGCCGGC
ATATGCCTTGGTTATCTGTGTACGTTCTGCCTCATTGCCAAACCAAAACAGATCTATTGCTATCTGCAGC
GCATTGGGATCGGCCTGTCTCCCGCCATGTCCTATTCAGCGCTCGTGACCAAAACCAATCGAATCGCGAG
GATCCTGGCAGGGTCTAAGAAAAAAATATGTACCAAGAAACCAAGATTTATGTCCGCCTGTGCCCAGCTC
GTGATCGCCTTCATCCTGATCTGTATCCAGCTTGGCATTATAGTTGCCCTTTTTATAATGGAGCCCCCAG
ACATCATGCATGACTACCCTTCCATCAGGGAAGTGTACCTCATCTGCAATACTACCAATCTGGGGGTGGT
AACCCCACTGGGATATAATGGCCTCCTGATCCTGAGCTGTACCTTTTACGCGTTTAAGACGCGCAATGTG
CCCGCGAATTTTAATGAGGCCAAATATATTGCTTTTACCATGTATACGACTTGTATAATCTGGCTGGCCT
TCGTGCCAATCTATTTTGGATCCAATTATAAGATAATTACCATGTGCTTTAGCGTTTCCTTGAGCGCCAC
CGTGGCACTCGGATGCATGTTCGTTCCTAAGGTATATATTATTCTGGCTAAACCAGAGCGCAATGTCCGC
AGCGCTTTCACGACATCTACCGTCGTTAGGATGCATGTGGGAGATGGAAAGTCAAGCAGTGCAGCCAGTA
GGAGCAGCAGCCTGGTGAATCTGTGGAAACGGCGAGGGAGTAGTGGGGAAACCCTGAGATACAAGGACAG
AAGGCTCGCTCAACATAAAAGCGAGATAGAATGTTTCACCCCCAAGGGGAGCATGGGTAACGGAGGACGC
GCTACTATGTCATCTTCAAATGGAAAGTCCGTGACTTGGGCCCAAAATGAAAAAAGTAGCCGCGGACAAC
ACCTGTGGCAGCGCCTGTCAATTCATATCAATAAGAAGGAGAACCCCAACCAGACCGCTGTGATCAAACC
ATTTCCCAAGAGTACAGAGTCACGGGGGCTGGGAGCTGGCGCCGGAGCCGGAGGAAGTGCGGGCGGCGTG
GGGGCCACGGGAGGTGCTGGATGCGCCGGGGCCGGACCAGGGGGGCCCGAGTCCCCAGATGCGGGCCCCA
AAGCTCTGTACGACGTGGCTGAGGCTGAAGAGCACTTCCCCGCTCCTGCTCGGCCAAGAAGCCCCTCCCC
AATTTCAACCTTGTCACATCGGGCCGGGTCAGCCTCAAGAACCGATGATGATGTTCCTAGTCTTCATTCC
GAACCCGTGGCTCGAAGCTCCTCCTCTCAGGGCAGCCTGATGGAGCAGATAAGCTCCGTGGTGACAAGAT
TCACCGCCAACATTTCAGAATTGAACAGTATGATGCTGTCAACCGCCGCACCCAGTCCTGGTGTTGGCGC
ACCTCTCTGCAGTAGCTATCTGATCCCCAAGGAAATCCAGCTGCCTACTACTATGACCACCTTCGCTGAG
ATCCAGCCTCTGCCAGCCATTGAAGTGACTGGCGGGGCGCAACCAGCTGCAGGCGCTCAGGCTGCTGGCG
ACGCGGCCAGGGAAAGTCCAGCCGCTGGACCTGAAGCCGCAGCGGCTAAGCCTGATCTCGAAGAGTTGGT
CGCCCTGACCCCGCCAAGCCCATTCCGGGACTCCGTGGACTCCGGTAGTACTACTCCCAACTCCCCAGTC
AGTGAGTCCGCACTTTGTATTCCAAGCTCACCCAAGTACGACACTCTGATTATTCGGGATTACACGCAGT
CCTCCTCCAGCCTGATCGATACCGGTGGACGCACCGGTGAATTCGATGAGGCCAGCACCACCGTGTCTAA
GACCGAGACTTCTCAGGTGGCCCCTGCCTAAAAGCTTGGTACCGAGCTCGGATCCACTAGTCCAGTGTGG
TGGAATTCTGCAGATATCCAGCACAGTGGCGGCCGCTCGAGTCTAGAGGGCCCGTTTAAACCCGCTGATC
AGCCTCGACTGTGCCTTCTAGTTGCCAGCCATCTGTTGTTTGCCCCTCCCCCGTGCCTTCCTTGACCCTG
GAAGGTGCCACTCCCACTGTCCTTTCCTAATAAAATGAGGAAATTGCATCGCATTGTCTGAGTAGGTGTC
ATTCTATTCTGGGGGGTGGGGTGGGGCAGGACAGCAAGGGGGAGGATTGGGAAGACAATAGCAGGCATGC
TGGGGATGCGGTGGGCTCTATGGCTTCTGAGGCGGAAAGAACCAGCTGGGGCTCTAGGGGGTATCCCC
[124 nt withheld, positions 4899-5022]
C
[91 nt withheld, positions 5024-5114]
A
[49 nt withheld, positions 5116-5164]
CCTTTGACGTTGGAGTCCACGTTCTTT
[37 nt withheld, positions 5192-5228]
ACCCTATCTCGGTCTATTCTTTTGATTTATAAGGGATTTTGCCGATTTCGGCCTATTGGTTAAAAAATGA
GCTGATTTAACAAAAATTTAACGCGAATTAATTCTGTGGAATGTGTGTCAGTTAGGGTGTGGAAAGTCCC
CAGGCTCCCCAGCAGGCAGAAGTATGCAAAGCATGCATCTCAATTAGTCAGCAACCAGGTGTGGAAAGTC
CCCAGGCTCCCCAGCAGGCAGAAGTATGCAAAGCATGCATCTCAATTAGTCAGCAACCATAGTCCCGCCC
CTAACTCCGCCCATCCCGCCCCTAACTCCGCCCAGTTCCGCCCATTCTCCGCCCCATGGCTGACTAATTT
TTTTTATTTATGCAGAGGCCGAGGCCGCCTCTGCCTCTGAGCTATTCCAGAAGTAGTGAGGAGGCTTTTT
TGGAGGCCTAGGCTTTTGCAAAAAGCTCCCGGGAGCTTGTATATCCATTTTCGGATCTGATCAAGAGACA
GGATGAGGATCGTTTCGCATGATTGAACAAGATGGATTGCACGCAGGTTCTCCGGCCGCTTGGGTGGAGA
GGCTATTCGGCTATGACTGGGCACAACAGACAATCGGCTGCTCTGATGCCGCCGTGTTCCGGCTGTCAGC
GCAGGGGCGCCCGGTTCTTTTTGTCAAGACCGACCTGTCCGGTGCCCTGAATGAACTGCAGGACGAGGCA
GCGCGGCTATCGTGGCTGGCCACGACGGGCGTTCCTTGCGCAGCTGTGCTCGACGTTGTCACTGAAGCGG
GAAGGGACTGGCTGCTATTGGGCGAAGTGCCGGGGCAGGATCTCCTGTCATCTCACCTTGCTCCTGCCGA
GAAAGTATCCATCATGGCTGATGCAATGCGGCGGCTGCATACGCTTGATCCGGCTACCTGCCCATTCGAC
CACCAAGCGAAACATCGCATCGAGCGAGCACGTACTCGGATGGAAGCCGGTCTTGTCGATCAGGATGATC
TGGACGAAGAGCATCAGGGGCTCGCGCCAGCCGAACTGTTCGCCAGGCTCAAGGCGCGCATGCCCGACGG
CGAGGATCTCGTCGTGACCCATGGCGATGCCTGCTTGCCGAATATCATGGTGGAAAATGGCCGCTTTTCT
GGATTCATCGACTGTGGCCGGCTGGGTGTGGCGGACCGCTATCAGGACATAGCGTTGGCTACCCGTGATA
TTGCTGAAGAGCTTGGCGGCGAATGGGCTGACCGCTTCCTCGTGCTTTACGGTATCGCCGCTCCCGATTC
GCAGCGCATCGCCTTCTATCGCCTTCTTGACGAGTTCTTCTGAGCGGGACTCTGGGGTTCGAAATGACCG
ACCAAGCGACGCCCAACCTGCCATCACGAGATTTCGATTCCACCGCCGCCTTCTATGAAAGGTTGGGCTT
CGGAATCGTTTTCCGGGACGCCGGCTGGATGATCCTCCAGCGCGGGGATCTCATGCTGGAGTTCTTCGCC
CACCCCAACTTGTTTATTGCAGCTTATAATGGTTACAAATAAAGCAATAGCATCACAAATTTCACAAATA
AAGCATTTTTTTCACTGCATTCTAGTTGTGGTTTGTCCAAACTCATCAATGTATCTTATCATGTCTGTAT
ACCGTCGACCTCTAGCTAGAGCTTGGCGTAATCATGGTCATAGCTGTTTCCTGTGTGAAATTGTTATCCG
CTCACAATTCCACACAACATACGAGCCGGAAGCATAAAGTGTAAAGCCTGGGGTGCCTAATGAGTGAGCT
AACTCACATTAATTGCGTTGCGCTCACTGCCCGCTTTCCAGTCGGGAAACCTGTCGTGCCAGCTGCATTA
ATGAATCGGCCAACGCGCGGGGAGAGGCGGTTTGCGTATTGGGCGCTCTTCCGCTTCCTCGCTCACTGAC
TCGCTGCGCTCGGTCGTTCGGCTGCGGCGAGCGGTATCAGCTCACTCAAAGGCGGTAATACGGTTATCCA
CAGAATCAGGGGATAACGCAGGAAAGAACATGTGAGCAAAAGGCCAGCAAAAGGCCAGGAACCGTAAAAA
GGCCGCGTTGCTGGCGTTTTTCCATAGGCTCCGCCCCCCTGACGAGCATCACAAAAATCGACGCTCAAGT
CAGAGGTGGCGAAACCCGACAGGACTATAAAGATACCAGGCGTTTCCCCCTGGAAGCTCCCTCGTGCGCT
CTCCTGTTCCGACCCTGCCGCTTACCGGATACCTGTCCGCCTTTCTCCCTTCGGGAAGCGTGGCGCTTTC
TCATAGCTCACGCTGTAGGTATCTCAGTTCGGTGTAGGTCGTTCGCTCCAAGCTGGGCTGTGTGCACGAA
CCCCCCGTTCAGCCCGACCGCTGCGCCTTATCCGGTAACTATCGTCTTGAGTCCAACCCGGTAAGACACG
ACTTATCGCCACTGGCAGCAGCCACTGGTAACAGGATTAGCAGAGCGAGGTATGTAGGCGGTGCTACAGA
GTTCTTGAAGTGGTGGCCTAACTACGGCTACACTAGAAGAACAGTATTTGGTATCTGCGCTCTGCTGAAG
CCAGTTACCTTCGGAAAAAGAGTTGGTAGCTCTTGATCCGGCAAACAAACCACCGCTGGTAGCGGTGGTT
TTTTTGTTTGCAAGCAGCAGATTACGCGCAGAAAAAAAGGATCTCAAGAAGATCCTTTGATCTTTTCTAC
GGGGTCTGACGCTCAGTGGAACGAAAACTCACGTTAAGGGATTTTGGTCATGAGATTATCAAAAAGGATC
TTCACCTAGATCCTTTTAAATTAAAAATGAAGTTTTAAATCAATCTAAAGTATATATGAGTAAACTTGGT
CTGACAGTTACCAATGCTTAATCAGTGAGGCACCTATCTCAGCGATCTGTCTATTTCGTTCATCCATAGT
TGCCTGACTCCCCGTCGTGTAGATAACTACGATACGGGAGGGCTTACCATCTGGCCCCAGTGCTGCAATG
ATACCGCGAGACCCACGCTCACCGGCTCCAGATTTATCAGCAATAAACCAGCCAGCCGGAAGGGCCGAGC
GCAGAAGTGGTCCTGCAACTTTATCCGCCTCCATCCAGTCTATTAATTGTTGCCGGGAAGCTAGAGTAAG
TAGTTCGCCAGTTAATAGTTTGCGCAACGTTGTTGCCATTGCTACAGGCATCGTGGTGTCACGCTCGTCG
TTTGGTATGGCTTCATTCAGCTCCGGTTCCCAACGATCAAGGCGAGTTACATGATCCCCCATGTTGTGCA
AAAAAGCGGTTAGCTCCTTCGGTCCTCCGATCGTTGTCAGAAGTAAGTTGGCCGCAGTGTTATCACTCAT
GGTTATGGCAGCACTGCATAATTCTCTTACTGTCATGCCATCCGTAAGATGCTTTTCTGTGACTGGTGAG
TACTCAACCAAGTCATTCTGAGAATAGTGTATGCGGCGACCGAGTTGCTCTTGCCCGGCGTCAATACGGG
ATAATACCGCGCCACATAGCAGAACTTTAAAAGTGCTCATCATTGGAAAACGTTCTTCGGGGCGAAAACT
CTCAAGGATCTTACCGCTGTTGAGATCCAGTTCGATGTAACCCACTCGTGCACCCAACTGATCTTCAGCA
TCTTTTACTTTCACCAGCGTTTCTGGGTGAGCAAAAACAGGAAGGCAAAATGCCGCAAAAAAGGGAATAA
GGGCGACACGGAAATGTTGAATACTCATACTCTTCCTTTTTCAATATTATTGAAGCATTTATCAGGGTTA
TTGTCTCATGAGCGGATACATATTTGAATGTATTTAGAAAAATAAACAAATAGGGGTTCCGCGCACATTT
CCCCGAAAAGTGCCACCTGACGTCGACGGATCGGGAGATCTCCCGATCCCCTATGGTGCACTCTCAGTAC
AATCTGCTCTGATGCCGCATAGTTAAGCCAGTATCTGCTCCCTGCTTGTGTGTTGGAGGTCGCTGAGTAG
TGCGCGAGCAAAATTTAAGCTAC
